>Addgene plasmid #185458 | pCW57-mcGAS | addgene full sequence | sequence record 485833 | Addgene NGS Result
CAGCAGAGATCCACTTTGGCCGCGAATCGATATGTCGAGTTTACTCCCTATCAGTGATAGAGAACGTATG
TCGAGTTTACTCCCTATCAGTGATAGAGAACGATGTCGAGTTTACTCCCTATCAGTGATAGAGAACGTAT
GTCGAGTTTACTCCCTATCAGTGATAGAGAACGTATGTCGAGTTTACTCCCTATCAGTGATAGAGAACGT
ATGTCGAGTTTATCCCTATCAGTGATAGAGAACGTATGTCGAGTTTACTCCCTATCAGTGATAGAGAACG
TATGTCGAGGTAGGCGTGTACGGTGGGAGGCCTATATAAGCAGAGCTCGTTTAGTGAACCGTCAGATCGC
CTGGAGAATTGGCTAGCGCCACCATGGAAGATCCGCGTAGAAGGACGACGGCGCCACGCGCTAAGAAGCC
GTCCGCGAAGCGCGCCCCGACGCAGCCCAGCAGGACCAGGGCCCACGCGGAAAGCTGCGGCCCGCAAAGG
GGGGCTCGATCGCGGCGGGCGGAGCGTGACGGGGACACCACGGAGAAGCCACGTGCCCCAGGGCCCCGAG
TGCATCCAGCAAGGGCCACTGAGCTCACCAAAGATGCACAGCCCTCGGCCATGGACGCGGCAGGAGCCAC
CGCGCGGCCTGCCGTCCGGGTGCCCCAGCAGCAGGCCATCCTGGATCCGGAGCTGCCCGCCGTACGGGAG
CCCCAGCCGCCCGCGGATCCCGAGGCGCGGAAAGTCGTAAGGGGACCTAGCCACAGAAGGGGCGCGCGCT
CCACCGGGCAGCCCAGAGCGCCGCGAGGGTCCAGGAAGGAACCGGACAAGCTAAAGAAGGTGCTGGACAA
ATTGAGATTGAAACGCAAAGATATCTCGGAGGCGGCCGAGACGGTGAATAAAGTTGTGGAACGCCTGCTG
CGCAGAATGCAGAAACGGGAGTCGGAGTTCAAAGGTGTGGAGCAGCTGAACACTGGCAGCTACTATGAAC
ATGTGAAGATTTCTGCTCCTAATGAATTTGATGTTATGTTTAAACTGGAAGTCCCCAGGATTGAGCTACA
AGAATATTATGAAACAGGTGCTTTCTATCTTGTGAAATTCAAAAGAATTCCACGAGGAAATCCGCTGAGT
CATTTCTTAGAAGGGGAAGTATTATCAGCTACCAAGATGCTGTCAAAGTTTAGGAAAATCATTAAAGAAG
AAGTTAAAGAAATCAAAGATATAGATGTCAGTGTGGAGAAGGAAAAACCAGGAAGCCCTGCTGTAACACT
TCTTATCAGGAACCCTGAAGAAATCTCTGTGGATATAATTCTGGCTTTGGAGTCAAAAGGCAGCTGGCCT
ATTAGTACCAAAGAAGGACTACCTATTCAAGGCTGGCTGGGCACAAAAGTGAGGACCAATCTAAGACGAG
AGCCGTTTTATCTCGTACCCAAGAATGCAAAGGATGGAAATAGTTTTCAAGGAGAGACCTGGCGCCTCTC
TTTCTCTCACACTGAAAAGTACATTTTGAATAATCACGGGATAGAGAAAACATGCTGTGAATCTTCCGGA
GCAAAATGCTGCAGAAAAGAATGTTTAAAATTAATGAAATACCTTTTGGAACAGTTGAAAAAAGAGTTTC
AAGAGCTGGATGCATTCTGTTCCTACCATGTGAAAACTGCCATCTTTCACATGTGGACCCAGGACCCGCA
GGACAGTCAGTGGGACCCCAGGAACCTCAGCTCCTGCTTCGATAAGTTGTTAGCATTCTTTCTTGAGTGC
CTCAGGACAGAGAAACTGGATCATTATTTTATTCCAAAGTTCAATCTATTCTCTCAAGAACTAATTGACC
GAAAAAGTAAAGAATTTCTATCGAAGAAAATTGAATATGAAAGAAATAATGGGTTTCCAATTTTTGACAA
GCTTGCGGCCGCAATCGATGTCGAGGATTACAAGGATGACGACGATAAGGACTATAAGGACGATGATGAC
AAGGACTACAAAGATGATGACGATAAATAGGTCGACACCGGTTCCGGAGCCACGAACTTCTCTCTGTTAA
AGCAAGCAGGAGACGTGGAAGAAAACCCCGGTCCTAGGCTGCAGACGCGTTGTACAGGATCCGGGGTTGG
GGTTGCGCCTTTTCCAAGGCAGCCCTGGGTTTGCGCAGGGACGCGGCTGCTCTGGGCGTGGTTCCGGGAA
ACGCAGCGGCGCCGACCCTGGGTCTCGCACATTCTTCACGTCCGTTCGCAGCGTCACCCGGATCTTCGCC
GCTACCCTTGTGGGCCCCCCGGCGACGCTTCCTGCTCCGCCCCTAAGTCGGGAAGGTTCCTTGCGGTTCG
CGGCGTGCCGGACGTGACAAACGGAAGCCGCACGTCTCACTAGTACCCTCGCAGACGGACAGCGCCAGGG
AGCAATGGCAGCGCGCCGACCGCGATGGGCTGTGGCCAATAGCGGCTGCTCAGCAGGGCGCGCCGAGAGC
AGCGGCCGGGAAGGGGCGGTGCGGGAGGCGGGGTGTGGGGCGGTAGTGTGGGCCCTGTTCCTGCCCGCGC
GGTGTTCCGCATTCTGCAAGCCTCCGGAGCGCACGTCGGCAGTCGGCTCCCTCGTTGACCGAATCACCGA
CCTCTCTCCCCAGCAATTCACCCGCGCGCGATGAAAAAGCCTGAACTCACCGCGACGTCTGTCGAGAAGT
TTCTGATCGAAAAGTTCGACAGCGTCTCCGACCTGATGCAGCTCTCGGAGGGCGAAGAATCTCGTGCTTT
CAGCTTCGATGTAGGAGGGCGTGGATATGTCCTGCGGGTAAATAGCTGCGCCGATGGTTTCTACAAAGAT
CGTTATGTTTATCGGCACTTTGCATCGGCCGCGCTCCCGATTCCGGAAGTGCTTGACATTGGGGAATTTA
GCGAGAGCCTGACCTATTGCATCTCCCGCCGTGCACAGGGTGTCACGTTGCAAGACCTGCCTGAAACCGA
ACTGCCCGCTGTTCTGCAGCCGGTCGCGGAGGCCATGGATGCGATCGCTGCGGCCGATCTTAGCCAGACG
AGCGGGTTCGGCCCATTCGGACCGCAAGGAATCGGTCAATACACTACATGGCGTGATTTCATATGCGCGA
TTGCTGATCCCCATGTGTATCACTGGCAAACTGTGATGGACGACACCGTCAGTGCGTCCGTCGCGCAGGC
TCTCGATGAGCTGATGCTTTGGGCCGAGGACTGCCCCGAAGTCCGGCACCTCGTGCACGCGGATTTCGGC
TCCAACAATGTCCTGACGGACAATGGCCGCATAACAGCGGTCATTGACTGGAGCGAGGCGATGTTCGGGG
ATTCCCAATACGAGGTCGCCAACATCTTCTTCTGGAGGCCGTGGTTGGCTTGTATGGAGCAGCAGACGCG
CTACTTCGAGCGGAGGCATCCGGAGCTTGCAGGATCGCCGCGGCTCCGGGCGTATATGCTCCGCATTGGT
CTTGACCAACTCTATCAGAGCTTGGTTGACGGCAATTTCGATGATGCAGCTTGGGCGCAGGGTCGATGCG
ACGCAATCGTCCGATCCGGAGCCGGGACTGTCGGGCGTACACAAATCGCCCGCAGAAGCGCGGCCGTCTG
GACCGATGGCTGTGTAGAAGTACTCGCCGATAGTGGAAACCGACGCCCCAGCACTCGTCCGAGGGCAAAG
GAATTCGAAGGAAGCGGAGAAGGTAGAGGTTCTCTCCTCACTTGTGGTGATGTTGAAGAAAACCCTGGTC
CAATGTCTAGACTGGACAAGAGCAAAGTCATAAACGGAGCTCTGGAATTACTCAATGGTGTCGGTATCGA
AGGCCTGACGACAAGGAAACTCGCTCAAAAGCTGGGAGTTGAGCAGCCTACCCTGTACTGGCACGTGAAG
AACAAGCGGGCCCTGCTCGATGCCCTGCCAATCGAGATGCTGGACAGGCATCATACCCACTTCTGCCCCC
TGGAAGGCGAGTCATGGCAAGACTTTCTGCGGAACAACGCCAAGTCATACCGCTGTGCTCTCCTCTCACA
TCGCGACGGGGCTAAAGTGCATCTCGGCACCCGCCCAACAGAGAAACAGTACGAAACCCTGGAAAATCAG
CTCGCGTTCCTGTGTCAGCAAGGCTTCTCCCTGGAGAACGCACTGTACGCTCTGTCCGCCGTGGGCCACT
TTACACTGGGCTGCGTATTGGAGGAACAGGAGCATCAAGTAGCAAAAGAGGAAAGAGAGACACCTACCAC
CGATTCTATGCCCCCACTTCTGAGACAAGCAATTGAGCTGTTCGACCGGCAGGGAGCCGAACCTGCCTTC
CTTTTCGGCCTGGAACTAATCATATGTGGCCTGGAGAAACAGCTAAAGTGCGAAAGCGGCGGGCCGACCG
ACGCCCTTGACGATTTTGACTTAGACATGCTCCCAGCCGATGCCCTTGACGACTTTGACCTTGATATGCT
GCCTGCTGACGCTCTTGACGATTTTGACCTTGACATGCTCCCCGGGTAACTAAGTAAGGATCGATCCAAG
ATATCGTATTCTTAACTATGTTGCTCCTTTTACGCTATGTGGATACGCTGCTTTAATGCCTTTGTATCAT
GCTATTGCTTCCCGTATGGCTTTCATTTTCTCCTCCTTGTATAAATCCTGGTTGCTGTCTCTTTATGAGG
AGTTGTGGCCCGTTGTCAGGCAACGTGGCGTGGTGTGCACTGTGTTTGCTGACGCAACCCCCACTGGTTG
GGGCATTGCCACCACCTGTCAGCTCCTTTCCGGGACTTTCGCTTTCCCCCTCCCTATTGCCACGGCGGAA
CTCATCGCCGCCTGCCTTGCCCGCTGCTGGACAGGGGCTCGGCTGTTGGGCACTGACAATTCCGTGGTGT
TGTCGGGGAAGCTGACGTCCTTTCCATGGCTGCTCGCCTGTGTTGCCACCTGGATTCTGCGCGGGACGTC
CTTCTGCTACGTCCCTTCGGCCCTCAATCCAGCGGACCTTCCTTCCCGCGGCCTGCTGCCGGCTCTGCGG
CCTCTTCCGCGTCTTCGCCTTCGCCCTCAGACGAGTCGGATCTCCCTTTGGGCCGCCTCCCCGCCTGTTT
CGCCTCGGCGTCCGGACTAGAGGTACCTTTAAGACCAATGACTTACAAGGCAGCTGTAGATCTTAGCCAC
TTTTTAAAAGAAAAGGGGGGACTGGAAGGGCTAATTCACTCCCAACGAAGACAAGATCTGCTTTTTGCTT
GTACTGGGTCTCTCTGGTTAGACCAGATCTGAGCCTGGGAGCTCTCTGGCTAACTAGGGAACCCACTGCT
TAAGCCTCAATAAAGCTTGCCTTGAGTGCTTCAAGTAGTGTGTGCCCGTCTGTTGTGTGACTCTGGTAAC
TAGAGATCCCTCAGACCCTTTTAGTCAGTGTGGAAAATCTCTAGCAGTAGTAGTTCATGTCATCTTATTA
TTCAGTATTTATAACTTGCAAAGAAATGAATATCAGAGAGTGAGAGGAACTTGTTTATTGCAGCTTATAA
TGGTTACAAATAAAGCAATAGCATCACAAATTTCACAAATAAAGCATTTTTTTCACTGCATTCTAGTTGT
GGTTTGTCCAAACTCATCAATGTATCTTATCATGTCTGGCTCTAGCTATCCCGCCCCTAACTCCGCCCAT
CCCGCCCCTAACTCCGCCCAGTTCCGCCCATTCTCCGCCCCATGGCTGACTAATTTTTTTTATTTATGCA
GAGGCCGAGGCCGCCTCGGCCTCTGAGCTATTCCAGAAGTAGTGAGGAGGCTTTTTTGGAGGCCTTTCAA
ATATGTATCCGCTCATGAGACAATAACCCTGATAAATGCTTCAATAATATTGAAAAAGGAAGAGTATGAG
TATTCAACATTTCCGTGTCGCCCTTATTCCCTTTTTTGCGGCATTTTGCCTTCCTGTTTTTGCTCACCCA
GAAACGCTGGTGAAAGTAAAAGATGCTGAAGATCAGTTGGGTGCACGAGTGGGTTACATCGAACTGGATC
TCAACAGCGGTAAGATCCTTGAGAGTTTTCGCCCCGAAGAACGTTTTCCAATGATGAGCACTTTTAAAGT
TCTGCTATGTGGCGCGGTATTATCCCGTATTGACGCCGGGCAAGAGCAACTCGGTCGCCGCATACACTAT
TCTCAGAATGACTTGGTTGAGTACTCACCAGTCACAGAAAAGCATCTTACGGATGGCATGACAGTAAGAG
AATTATGCAGTGCTGCCATAACCATGAGTGATAACACTGCGGCCAACTTACTTCTGACAACGATCGGAGG
ACCGAAGGAGCTAACCGCTTTTTTGCACAACATGGGGGATCATGTAACTCGCCTTGATCGTTGGGAACCG
GAGCTGAATGAAGCCATACCAAACGACGAGCGTGACACCACGATGCCTGTAGCAATGGCAACAACGTTGC
GCAAACTATTAACTGGCGAACTACTTACTCTAGCTTCCCGGCAACAATTAATAGACTGGATGGAGGCGGA
TAAAGTTGCAGGACCACTTCTGCGCTCGGCCCTTCCGGCTGGCTGGTTTATTGCTGATAAATCTGGAGCC
GGTGAGCGTGGGTCTCGCGGTATCATTGCAGCACTGGGGCCAGATGGTAAGCCCTCCCGTATCGTAGTTA
TCTACACGACGGGGAGTCAGGCAACTATGGATGAACGAAATAGACAGATCGCTGAGATAGGTGCCTCACT
GATTAAGCATTGGTAACTGTCAGACCAAGTTTACTCATATATACTTTAGATTGATTTAAAACTTCATTTT
TAATTTAAAAGGATCTAGGTGAAGATCCTTTTTGATAATCTCATGACCAAAATCCCTTAACGTGAGTTTT
CGTTCCACTGAGCGTCAGACCCCGTAGAAAAGATCAAAGGATCTTCTTGAGATCCTTTTTTTCTGCGCGT
AATCTGCTGCTTGCAAACAAAAAAACCACCGCTACCAGCGGTGGTTTGTTTGCCGGATCAAGAGCTACCA
ACTCTTTTTCCGAAGGTAACTGGCTTCAGCAGAGCGCAGATACCAAATACTGTTCTTCTAGTGTAGCCGT
AGTTAGGCCACCACTTCAAGAACTCTGTAGCACCGCCTACATACCTCGCTCTGCTAATCCTGTTACCAGT
GGCTGCTGCCAGTGGCGATAAGTCGTGTCTTACCGGGTTGGACTCAAGACGATAGTTACCGGATAAGGCG
CAGCGGTCGGGCTGAACGGGGGGTTCGTGCACACAGCCCAGCTTGGAGCGAACGACCTACACCGAACTGA
GATACCTACAGCGTGAGCTATGAGAAAGCGCCACGCTTCCCGAAGGGAGAAAGGCGGACAGGTATCCGGT
AAGCGGCAGGGTCGGAACAGGAGAGCGCACGAGGGAGCTTCCAGGGGGAAACGCCTGGTATCTTTATAGT
CCTGTCGGGTTTCGCCACCTCTGACTTGAGCGTCGATTTTTGTGATGCTCGTCAGGGGGGCGGAGCCTAT
GGAAAAACGCCAGCAACGCGGCCTTTTTACGGTTCCTGGCCTTTTGCTGGCCTTTTGCTCACATGTTCTT
TCCTGCGTTATCCCCTGATTCTGTGGATAACCGTATTACCGCCTTTGAGTGAGCTGATACCGCTCGCCGC
AGCCGAACGACCGAGCGCAGCGAGTCAGTGAGCGAGGAAGCGGAAGAGCGCCCAATACGCAAACCGCCTC
TCCCCGCGCGTTGGCCGATTCATTAATGCAGCTGGCACGACAGGTTTCCCGACTGGAAAGCGGGCAGTGA
GCGCAACGCAATTAATGTGAGTTAGCTCACTCATTAGGCACCCCAGGCTTTACACTTTATGCTTCCGGCT
CGTATGTTGTGTGGAATTGTGAGCGGATAACAATTTCACACAGGAAACAGCTATGACCATGATTACGCCA
AGCGCGCAATTAACCCTCACTAAAGGGAACAAAAGCTGGAGCTGCAAGCTTAATGTAGTCTTATGCAATA
CTCTTGTAGTCTTGCAACATGGTAACGATGAGTTAGCAACATGCCTTACAAGGAGAGAAAAAGCACCGTG
CATGCCGATTGGTGGAAGTAAGGTGGTACGATCGTGCCTTATTAGGAAGGCAACAGACGGGTCTGACATG
GATTGGACGAACCACTGAATTGCCGCATTGCAGAGATATTGTATTTAAGTGCCTAGCTCGATACATAAAC
GGGTCTCTCTGGTTAGACCAGATCTGAGCCTGGGAGCTCTCTGGCTAACTAGGGAACCCACTGCTTAAGC
CTCAATAAAGCTTGCCTTGAGTGCTTCAAGTAGTGTGTGCCCGTCTGTTGTGTGACTCTGGTAACTAGAG
ATCCCTCAGACCCTTTTAGTCAGTGTGGAAAATCTCTAGCAGTGGCGCCCGAACAGGGACTTGAAAGCGA
AAGGGAAACCAGAGGAGCTCTCTCGACGCAGGACTCGGCTTGCTGAAGCGCGCACGGCAAGAGGCGAGGG
GCGGCGACTGGTGAGTACGCCAAAAATTTTGACTAGCGGAGGCTAGAAGGAGAGAGATGGGTGCGAGAGC
GTCAGTATTAAGCGGGGGAGAATTAGATCGCGATGGGAAAAAATTCGGTTAAGGCCAGGGGGAAAGAAAA
AATATAAATTAAAACATATAGTATGGGCAAGCAGGGAGCTAGAACGATTCGCAGTTAATCCTGGCCTGTT
AGAAACATCAGAAGGCTGTAGACAAATACTGGGACAGCTACAACCATCCCTTCAGACAGGATCAGAAGAA
CTTAGATCATTATATAATACAGTAGCAACCCTCTATTGTGTGCATCAAAGGATAGAGATAAAAGACACCA
AGGAAGCTTTAGACAAGATAGAGGAAGAGCAAAACAAAAGTAAGACCACCGCACAGCAAGCGGCCGCTGA
TCTTCAGACCTGGAGGAGGAGATATGAGGGACAATTGGAGAAGTGAATTATATAAATATAAAGTAGTAAA
AATTGAACCATTAGGAGTAGCACCCACCAAGGCAAAGAGAAGAGTGGTGCAGAGAGAAAAAAGAGCAGTG
GGAATAGGAGCTTTGTTCCTTGGGTTCTTGGGAGCAGCAGGAAGCACTATGGGCGCAGCGTCAATGACGC
TGACGGTACAGGCCAGACAATTATTGTCTGGTATAGTGCAGCAGCAGAACAATTTGCTGAGGGCTATTGA
GGCGCAACAGCATCTGTTGCAACTCACAGTCTGGGGCATCAAGCAGCTCCAGGCAAGAATCCTGGCTGTG
GAAAGATACCTAAAGGATCAACAGCTCCTGGGGATTTGGGGTTGCTCTGGAAAACTCATTTGCACCACTG
CTGTGCCTTGGAATGCTAGTTGGAGTAATAAATCTCTGGAACAGATTTGGAATCACACGACCTGGATGGA
GTGGGACAGAGAAATTAACAATTACACAAGCTTAATACACTCCTTAATTGAAGAATCGCAAAACCAGCAA
GAAAAGAATGAACAAGAATTATTGGAATTAGATAAATGGGCAAGTTTGTGGAATTGGTTTAACATAACAA
ATTGGCTGTGGTATATAAAATTATTCATAATGATAGTAGGAGGCTTGGTAGGTTTAAGAATAGTTTTTGC
TGTACTTTCTATAGTGAATAGAGTTAGGCAGGGATATTCACCATTATCGTTTCAGACCCACCTCCCAACC
CCGAGGGGACAATTCTCGACCTCGAGACAAATGGCAGTATTCATCCACAATTTTAAAAGAAAAGGGGGGA
TTGGGGGGTACAGTGCAGGGGAAAGAATAGTAGACATAATAGCAACAGACATACAAACTAAAGAATTACA
AAAACAAATTACAAAAATTCAAAATTTTCGGGTTTATTACAGGGA
Features (pLannotate 1.2.2; 28 found; start..end, strand, type, name):
     37..351     +  promoter       tight TRE promoter: Tet-responsive promoter PTight, consisting of seven tet operator sequences followed by the minimal CMV promoter
    374..1894    +  CDS            Cgas: CGAS_MOUSE - Also known as Mb21d1 From Mus musculus (Mouse).
   1916..1987    +  CDS            3xFLAG: three tandem FLAG® epitope tags
   2009..2065    +  CDS            P2A: 2A peptide from porcine teschovirus-1 polyprotein Eukaryotic ribosomes fail to insert a peptide bond between the Gly and Pro residues, yielding separate polypeptides.
   2093..2603    +  promoter       hPGK promoter: human phosphoglycerate kinase 1 promoter
   2621..3643    +  CDS            hph: KHYB_ECOLX - Experimental evidence at protein level: Swiss-Prot protein existence level 1. The aminoglycoside phosphotransferases achieve inactivation of their antibiotic substrates by phosphorylation. Only phosphorylates hygromycin and closely related compounds such as demethyl analogs and destomycin. From Escherichia coli.
   3713..4410    +  CDS            rtTA3 (fragment): reverse tetracycline transactivator 3 activates expression from Tet-responsive promoters in the presence of doxycycline
   4340..4450    +  CDS            VP48: 3 tandem repeats of the minimal activation domain of herpes simplex virus VP16 (Cheng et al., 2013)
   4486..5034    +  misc_feature   WPRE (fragment): woodchuck hepatitis virus posttranscriptional regulatory element
   5060..5131    +  CDS            nef (fragment): NEF_HV1Z2 - Experimental evidence at protein level: Swiss-Prot protein existence level 1. Extracellular Nef protein targets CD4(+) T-lymphocytes for apoptosis by interacting with CXCR4 surface receptors. From Human immunodeficiency virus type 1 group M subtype D (isolate Z2/CDC-Z34) (HIV-1).
   5133..5366    +  LTR            3' LTR (ΔU3): self-inactivating 3' long terminal repeat (LTR) from HIV-1
   5438..5559    +  polyA_signal   SV40 poly(A) signal: SV40 polyadenylation signal
   5599..5734    +  rep_origin     SV40 ori: SV40 origin of replication
   5742..5805    +  promoter       AmpR promoter: bla
   5806..6666    +  CDS            AmpR: β-lactamase; bla; confers resistance to ampicillin, carbenicillin, and related antibiotics
   6837..7425    +  rep_origin     ori: high-copy-number ColE1/pMB1/pBR322/pUC origin of replication
   7608..7700    +  CDS            lacI (fragment): lac repressor; lacI; The lac repressor binds to the lac operator to inhibit transcription in E. coli. This inhibition can be relieved by adding lactose or isopropyl-β-D-thiogalactopyranoside (IPTG).
   7713..7734    +  protein_bind   CAP binding site: CAP binding activates transcription in the presence of cAMP. E. coli catabolite activator protein
   7749..7779    +  promoter       lac promoter: promoter for the E. coli lac operon
   7787..7803    +  protein_bind   lac operator: The lac repressor binds to the lac operator to inhibit transcription in E. coli. This inhibition can be relieved by adding lactose or isopropyl-β-D-thiogalactopyranoside (IPTG). lac repressor encoded by lacI
   7848..7866    +  promoter       T3 promoter: promoter for bacteriophage T3 RNA polymerase
   7894..8120    +  promoter       RSV promoter: Rous sarcoma virus enhancer/promoter
   8121..8301    +  LTR            5' LTR (truncated): truncated 5' long terminal repeat (LTR) from HIV-1
   8348..8473    +  misc_feature   HIV-1 Ψ: packaging signal of human immunodeficiency virus type 1
   8457..8820    +  CDS            HIV-1 gag (fragment): gag protein from human immunodeficiency virus 1; gag
   8966..9199    +  misc_feature   RRE: The Rev response element (RRE) of HIV-1 allows for Rev-dependent mRNA export from the nucleus to the cytoplasm.
   9576..9600    +  CDS            Rev (fragment): human immunodeficiency virus 1 (HIV-1) Rev protein; rev; enhances nuclear export of unspliced and incompletely spliced viral mRNAs
   9641..9758    +  misc_feature   cPPT/CTS: central polypurine tract and central termination sequence of HIV-1
