[The description below was written by a language model from this plasmid's Addgene catalogue record and pLannotate feature annotations shown in this document.]
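Description:
pCW57-mcGAS is a third-generation-style, self-inactivating lentiviral vector for doxycycline-inducible expression of mouse cGAS (Mb21d1) in mammalian cells, built on the pCW57-MCS1-P2A-MCS2 (Hygro) backbone. In bacteria it is maintained through a high-copy ColE1/pUC-type origin and selected with ampicillin via the β-lactamase gene. The viral framework comprises an RSV promoter driving a truncated HIV-1 5' LTR, the Ψ packaging signal with a gag fragment, the RRE for Rev-dependent export of the genomic RNA, the cPPT/CTS, a WPRE fragment and a ΔU3 3' LTR. An SV40 poly(A) signal and SV40 origin follow. Packaging functions are not encoded and must be supplied in trans.

The payload is an all-in-one Tet-On system. A tight TRE promoter (seven tet operators upstream of a minimal CMV promoter) drives the mouse cGAS coding sequence, cloned between NheI and SalI. The catalogue lists a C-terminal FLAG tag, which the annotated sequence shows to be a 3xFLAG epitope. The backbone's P2A sequence lies downstream of the tag, but no second coding sequence is annotated after it. A separate constitutive human PGK promoter drives the hygromycin phosphotransferase gene, followed by an rtTA3-type reverse tetracycline transactivator with VP16-derived activation repeats. The element linking these two coding sequences is not annotated. Hygromycin therefore selects stably transduced cells that also make the transactivator, and adding doxycycline switches on tagged cGAS.

The stated purpose is inducible expression of FLAG-tagged mouse cGAS, and the associated work concerns cGAS sensing of double-stranded DNA virus infection. The sequenced record is slightly shorter (9,775 nt) than the catalogue's total size.
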