Addgene plasmid #185458: pCW57-mcGAS
Purpose: Inducible FLAG-tagged mouse cGAS
Depositing lab: Shitao Li. Depositing organization: Tulane University. Publication: Nuclear soluble cGAS senses double-stranded DNA virus infection. Wu Y, Song K, Hao W, Li J, Wang L, Li S. Commun Biol. 2022 May 10;5(1):433. doi: 10.1038/s42003-022-03400-1. PubMed 35538147.
Backbone
  Vector backbone: pCW57-MCS1-P2A-MCS2 (Hygro)
  Backbone manufacturer: Adam Karpf
  Backbone size w/o insert (bp): 8185
  Total vector size (bp): 9805
  Vector type: Mammalian Expression, Lentiviral
  Selectable markers: Hygromycin
Growth in bacteria
  Bacterial resistance: Ampicillin, 100 μg/mL
  Growth temperature: 37°C
  Growth strain: NEB Stable
  Copy number: Unknown
Gene/Insert
  Gene/Insert name: cGAS (alt name: MB21D1)
  Species: M. musculus (mouse)
  Insert size (bp): 1617
  GenBank ID: NM_173386
  Tag / fusion protein: FLAG (C terminal on insert)
  Cloning method: Restriction Enzyme; 5′ cloning site NheI (not destroyed); 3′ cloning site SalI (not destroyed)
  Sequencing primers: 5′ CGTATGTCGAGGTAGGCGTG; 3′ GTGAAGAATGTGCGAGACCCAG
Terms and licenses: Academic/Nonprofit Terms; Industry Terms: Not Available to Industry
How to cite: pCW57-mcGAS was a gift from Shitao Li (Addgene plasmid # 185458 ; http://n2t.net/addgene:185458 ; RRID:Addgene_185458)
